Addgene plasmid #203886: pUN381 - pTRV2-CHLH
Purpose: Viral silencing plasmid targeting the CHLH gene from C. roseus. For use as a positive control for VIGS experiments.
Depositing lab: Carolyn Lee-Parsons. Depositing organization: Northeastern University. Publication: The role of the Golden2-like (GLK) transcription factor in regulating terpenoid indole alkaloid biosynthesis in Catharanthus roseus. Cole-Osborn LF, McCallan SA, Prifti O, Abu R, Sjoelund V, Lee-Parsons CWT. Plant Cell Rep. 2024 May 14;43(6):141. doi: 10.1007/s00299-024-03208-9. PubMed 38743349.
Backbone
  Vector backbone: pTRV2-GATEWAY
  Backbone manufacturer: Liu et al., 2002 (doi: 10.1046/j.1365-313x.2002.01394.x)
  Vector type: Plant Expression, RNAi
Growth in bacteria
  Bacterial resistance: Kanamycin, 50 μg/mL
  Growth temperature: 37°C
  Growth strain: DH5alpha
  Copy number: High Copy
Gene/Insert
  Gene/Insert name: CHLH fragment
  Species: Catharanthus roseus var. LBE
  Insert size (bp): 499
  Cloning method: Gateway Cloning
Terms and licenses: Academic/Nonprofit Terms; Industry Terms: Not Available to Industry
How to cite: pUN381 - pTRV2-CHLH was a gift from Carolyn Lee-Parsons (Addgene plasmid # 203886 ; http://n2t.net/addgene:203886 ; RRID:Addgene_203886)
