[The description below was written by a language model from this plasmid's Addgene catalogue record and pLannotate feature annotations shown in this document.]
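Description:
pUN381 - pTRV2-CHLH is a tobacco rattle virus (TRV) RNA2-based vector for virus-induced gene silencing (VIGS), built on the Gateway-compatible pTRV2 T-DNA binary backbone. It carries a roughly 500 bp fragment of the CHLH gene from Catharanthus roseus var. LBE, which encodes the H subunit of magnesium chelatase, an enzyme of chlorophyll synthesis. The plasmid is selected in bacteria with kanamycin (an aphA-3 KanR gene lies in the backbone). The broad-host-range incP oriV and its trans-acting replication protein trfA allow maintenance in both E. coli and Agrobacterium, and oriT/traJ provide conjugal mobilisation. The annotation also picks up fragments of a ColE1-type origin, tetracycline resistance genes, an IS1 element and various lac and M13 remnants, which appear to be backbone carry-over rather than functional payload.

Between the nopaline-type left and right T-DNA borders, an enhanced CaMV 35S promoter with a duplicated enhancer drives transcription of the TRV RNA2 cDNA. This unit includes the viral coat protein gene and a fragment of the P40 (2b) protein. These are followed by the CHLH fragment flanked by attB1 and attB2 sites left by Gateway recombination, the viral 3' tRNA-like structure pseudoknot, and a hammerhead ribozyme. The ribozyme presumably trims the transcript to give an authentic viral 3' end. The T-DNA also holds a NOS promoter–NeoR/KanR–NOS terminator cassette, a plant selectable marker. Once delivered to plant cells, typically alongside a TRV RNA1 plasmid that is not part of this record, the replicating recombinant virus triggers RNA silencing of endogenous CHLH. According to the record, the construct serves as a positive control in C. roseus VIGS experiments. Loss of chlorophyll synthesis would be expected to give a visible marker of successful silencing.
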