Features (pLannotate 1.2.2; 36 found; start..end, strand, type, name):
    383..405     -  protein_bind   lac operator (fragment): The lac repressor binds to the lac operator to inhibit transcription in E. coli. This inhibition can be relieved by adding lactose or isopropyl-β-D-thiogalactopyranoside (IPTG). lac repressor encoded by lacI
    409..439     -  promoter       lac promoter: promoter for the E. coli lac operon
    454..475     -  protein_bind   CAP binding site: CAP binding activates transcription in the presence of cAMP. E. coli catabolite activator protein
    488..578     -  CDS            lacI (fragment): lac repressor; lacI; The lac repressor binds to the lac operator to inhibit transcription in E. coli. This inhibition can be relieved by adding lactose or isopropyl-β-D-thiogalactopyranoside (IPTG).
    577..1020    -  CDS            M13 gene III (fragment) (sequence partly withheld): pIII; III; minor coat protein
   1024..1276    -  terminator     NOS terminator: nopaline synthase terminator and poly(A) signal
   1283..1489    -  CDS            ocd (fragment): OCD_AGRFC - Experimental evidence at protein level: Swiss-Prot protein existence level 1. Catalyzes the conversion of L-ornithine into L-proline with release of ammonia. Is involved in the utilization of nopaline, a catabolic pathway that proceeds through L-arginine and L-ornithine to L-proline. Nopaline is a predominant opine in plant cells transformed with Ti plasmid pTiC58. From Agrobacterium fabrum (strain C58 / ATCC 33970) (Agrobacterium tumefaciens (strain C58)).
   1496..1645    -  CDS            ble (fragment): BLE_KLEPN - Experimental evidence at protein level: Swiss-Prot protein existence level 1. Binding protein with a strong affinity to the bleomycin family of antibiotics. Binds to CL990; an antimitotic-antibiotic compound. From Klebsiella pneumoniae.
   1666..2460    -  CDS            NeoR/KanR: aminoglycoside phosphotransferase from Tn5; aph(3')-II (or nptII); confers resistance to neomycin, kanamycin, and G418 (Geneticin®)
   2481..2664    -  promoter       NOS promoter: nopaline synthase promoter NOS promoter
   2820..2844    +  misc_feature   RB T-DNA repeat: right border repeat from nopaline C58 T-DNA
   2954..3203    -  CDS            TcR (fragment): tetracycline efflux protein; tetA; confers resistance to tetracycline
   3309..3959    +  CDS            TetR: tetracycline resistance regulatory protein; tetR
   4318..4508    -  rep_origin     ori (fragment): high-copy-number ColE1/pMB1/pBR322/pUC origin of replication
   4640..4749    +  oriT           oriT: incP origin of transfer
   4782..5153    +  CDS            traJ: oriT-recognizing protein; traJ
   5290..5921    +  rep_origin     oriV: incP origin of replication
   5985..6260    +  CDS            klaC (fragment): KLAC_ECOLX - Also known as telB. Protein predicted: Swiss-Prot protein existence level 4. Belongs to the kla operon, which is associated with cryptic tellurite resistance, and IncW plasmid fertility inhibition. From Escherichia coli.
   6263..6457    +  CDS            satA (fragment): STA_BACSU - Also known as yyaR. Experimental evidence at protein level: Swiss-Prot protein existence level 1. Involved in resistance to streptothricin, a broad-spectrum antibiotic produced by streptomycetes. Detoxifies streptothricin via acetylation of the beta amino group of the first beta-lysyl moiety of streptothricin. From Bacillus subtilis (strain 168).
   6456..6605    +  CDS            satA (fragment): STA_BACSU - Also known as yyaR. Experimental evidence at protein level: Swiss-Prot protein existence level 1. Involved in resistance to streptothricin, a broad-spectrum antibiotic produced by streptomycetes. Detoxifies streptothricin via acetylation of the beta amino group of the first beta-lysyl moiety of streptothricin. From Bacillus subtilis (strain 168).
   6614..7381    -  mobile_element IS1: prokaryotic transposable element IS1
   7573..8367    +  CDS            KanR: aminoglycoside phosphotransferase; aphA-3; confers resistance to kanamycin
   8666..9814    +  CDS            trfA: trans-acting replication protein that binds to and activates oriV
   9838..9901    +  CDS            TetR (fragment): tetracycline resistance regulatory protein; tetR
  11410..11434   +  misc_feature   LB T-DNA repeat: left border repeat from nopaline C58 T-DNA
  11488..11618   -  CDS            lacI (fragment): lac repressor; lacI; The lac repressor binds to the lac operator to inhibit transcription in E. coli. This inhibition can be relieved by adding lactose or isopropyl-β-D-thiogalactopyranoside (IPTG).
  11619..11919   -  rep_origin     M13 ori (fragment) (sequence partly withheld): M13 bacteriophage origin of replication; arrow indicates direction of (+) strand synthesis
  11917..12072   -  CDS            lacZα (fragment) (sequence partly withheld): LacZα fragment of β-galactosidase; lacZ fragment
  12101..12156   -  ncRNA          Hammerhead 3: Accession: RF00008 - Hammerhead ribozyme (type III)
  12152..12191   -  ncRNA          TLS-PK6: Accession: RF01101 - Pseudoknot of tRNA-like structure
  12599..12623   +  protein_bind   attB1: mutant version of attB; recombination site for the Gateway® BP reaction BP Clonase™
  12623..13123   +  CDS            CHLH (fragment): CHLH_ARATH - Also known as ABAR, CCH, GUN5, RTL1. Experimental evidence at protein level: Swiss-Prot protein existence level 1. Multifunctional protein involved in chlorophyll synthesis, plastid-to-nucleus retrograde signaling and abscisic acid (ABA) perception. In chlorophyll synthesis, catalyzes the insertion of magnesium ion into protoporphyrin IX to yield Mg-protoporphyrin IX. The reaction takes place in two steps, with an ATP-dependent activation followed by an ATP-dependent chelation step. In addition to its function in the Mg-chelatase enzyme, is required for the plastid-to- nucleus ret
  13123..13147   -  protein_bind   attB2: mutant version of attB; recombination site for the Gateway® BP reaction BP Clonase™
  13167..13469   -  CDS            P40_TRVPP (fragment): Experimental evidence at protein level: Swiss-Prot protein existence level 1. Involved in transmission of the virus by the vector nematode Paratrichodorus pachydermus. From Tobacco rattle virus (isolate PpK20) (TRV).
  13641..14252   -  CDS            CP: CAPSD_TRVPP - Experimental evidence at protein level: Swiss-Prot protein existence level 1. Capsid protein self-assembles to form rod-shaped virions about 22 nm in diameter with a central canal enclosing the viral genomic RNA. From Tobacco rattle virus (isolate PpK20) (TRV).
  14812..257     -  promoter       CaMV 35S promoter (enhanced) (across the origin): cauliflower mosaic virus 35S promoter with a duplicated enhancer region
>Addgene plasmid #203886 | pUN381 - pTRV2-CHLH | addgene full sequence | sequence record 404690 | Addgene NGS Result
GACCATCACATCAATCCACTTGCTTTGAAGACGTGGTTGGAACGTCTTCTTTTTCCACGATGTTCCTCGT
GGGTGGGGGTCCATCTTTGGGACCACTGTCGGTAGAGGCATCTTGAACGATAGCCTTTCCTTTATCGCAA
TGATGGCATTTGTAGAAGCCATCTTCCTTTTCTACTGTCCTTTCGATGAAGTGACAGATAGCTGGGCAAT
GGAATCCGAGGAGGTTTCCCGATATTACCCTTTGTTGAAAAGTCTCAATAGCCCTCTGGTCTTCTGAGAC
TGTATCTTTGATATTCTTGGAGTAGACGAGAGTGTCGTGCTCCACCATGTTGACCTGCAGCCAAGCTTGG
CGTAATCATGGTCATAGCTGTTTCCTGTGTGAAATTGTTATCCGCTCACAATTCCACACAACATACGAGC
CGGAAGCATAAAGTGTAAAGCCTGGGGTGCCTAATGAGTGAGCTAACTCACATTAATTGCGTTGCGCTCA
CTGCCCGCTTTCCAGTCGGGAAACCTGTCGTGCCAGCTGCATTAATGAATCGGCCAACGCGCGGGGAGAG
GCGGTTTGCGTATTGGGCCAAAGACAAAAGGGCGACATTCAACCGATTGAGGGAGG
[35 nt withheld, positions 617-651]
T
[62 nt withheld, positions 653-714]
A
[41 nt withheld, positions 716-756]
A
[161 nt withheld, positions 758-918]
TCCCTCAGAGC
[82 nt withheld, positions 930-1011]
GACAGGAGGCCCGATCTAGTAACATAGATGACACCGCGCGCGATAATTTATCCTAGTTTGCGCGCTATAT
TTTGTTTTCTATCGCGTATTAAATGTATAATTGCGGGACTCTAATCATAAAAACCCATCTCATAAATAAC
GTCATGCATTACATGTTAATTATTACATGCTTAACGTAATTCAACAGAAATTATATGATAATCATCGCAA
GACCGGCAACAGGATTCAATCTTAAGAAACTTTATTGCCAAATGTTTGAACGATCGGGGATCATCCGGGT
CTGTGGCGGGAACTCCACGAAAATATCCGAACGCAGCAAGATATCGCGGTGCATCTCGGTCTTGCCTGGG
CAGTCGCCGCCGACGCCGTTGATGTGGACGCCGGGCCCGATCATATTGTCGCTCAGGATCGTGGCGTTGT
GCTTGTCGGCCGTTGCTGTCGTAATGATATCGGCACCTTCGACCGCCTGTTCCGCAGAGATCCCGTGGGC
GAAGAACTCCAGCATGAGATCCCCGCGCTGGAGGATCATCCAGCCGGCGTCCCGGAAAACGATTCCGAAG
CCCAACCTTTCATAGAAGGCGGCGGTGGAATCGAAATCTCGTGATGGCAGGTTGGGCGTCGCTTGGTCGG
TCATTTCGAACCCCAGAGTCCCGCTCAGAAGAACTCGTCAAGAAGGCGATAGAAGGCGATGCGCTGCGAA
TCGGGAGCGGCGATACCGTAAAGCACGAGGAAGCGGTCAGCCCATTCGCCGCCAAGCTCTTCAGCAATAT
CACGGGTAGCCAACGCTATGTCCTGATAGCGGTCCGCCACACCCAGCCGGCCACAGTCGATGAATCCAGA
AAAGCGGCCATTTTCCACCATGATATTCGGCAAGCAGGCATCGCCATGGGTCACGACGAGATCATCGCCG
TCGGGCATGCGCGCCTTGAGCCTGGCGAACAGTTCGGCTGGCGCGAGCCCCTGATGCTCTTCGTCCAGAT
CATCCTGATCGACAAGACCGGCTTCCATCCGAGTACGTGCTCGCTCGATGCGATGTTTCGCTTGGTGGTC
GAATGGGCAGGTAGCCGGATCAAGCGTATGCAGCCGCCGCATTGCATCAGCCATGATGGATACTTTCTCG
GCAGGAGCAAGGTGAGATGACAGGAGATCCTGCCCCGGCACTTCGCCCAATAGCAGCCAGTCCCTTCCCG
CTTCAGTGACAACGTCGAGCACAGCTGCGCAAGGAACGCCCGTCGTGGCCAGCCACGATAGCCGCGCTGC
CTCGTCCTGCAGTTCATTCAGGGCACCGGACAGGTCGGTCTTGACAAAAAGAACCGGGCGCCCCTGCGCT
GACAGCCGGAACACGGCGGCATCAGAGCAGCCGATTGTCTGTTGTGCCCAGTCATAGCCGAATAGCCTCT
CCACCCAAGCGGCCGGAGAACCTGCGTGCAATCCATCTTGTTCAATCATGCGAAACGATCCAGATCCGGT
GCAGATTATTTGGATTGAGAGTGAATATGAGACTCTAATTGGATACCGAGGGGAATTTATGGAACGTCAG
TGGAGCATTTTTGACAAGAAATATTTGCTAGCTGATAGTGACCTTAGGCGACTTTTGAACGCGCAATAAT
GGTTTCTGACGTATGTGCTTAGCTCATTAAACTCCAGAAACCCGCGGCTGAGTGGCTCCTTCAACGTTGC
GGTTCTGTCAGTTCCAAACGTAAAACGGCTTGTCCCGCGTCATCGGCGGGGGTCATAACGTGACTCCCTT
AATTCTCCGCTCATGATCAGATTGTCGTTTCCCGCCTTCAGTTTAAACTATCAGTGTTTGACAGGATATA
TTGGCGGGTAAACCTAAGAGAAAAGAGCGTTTATTAGAATAATCGGATATTTAAAAGGGCGTGAAAAGGT
TTATCCGTTCGTCCATTTGTATGTGCATGCCAACCACAGGGTTCCCCAGATCTGGCGCCGGCCAGCGAGA
CGAGCAAGATTGGCCGCCGCCCGAAACGATCCGACAGCGCGCCCAGCACAGGTGCGCAGGCAAATTGCAC
CAACGCATACAGCGCCAGCAGAATGCCATAGTGGGCGGTGACGTCGTTCGAGTGAACCAGATCGCGCAGG
AGGCCCGGCAGCACCGGCATAATCAGGCCGATGCCGACAGCGTCGAGCGCGACAGTGCTCAGAATTACGA
TCAGGGGTATGTTGGGTTTCACGTCTGGCCTCCGGACCAGCCTCCGCTGGTCCGATTGAACGCGCGGATT
CTTTATCACTGATAAGTTGGTGGACATATTATGTTTATCAGTGATAAAGTGTCAAGCATGACAAAGTTGC
AGCCGAATACAGTGATCCGTGCCGCCCTGGACCTGTTGAACGAGGTCGGCGTAGACGGTCTGACGACACG
CAAACTGGCGGAACGGTTGGGGGTTCAGCAGCCGGCGCTTTACTGGCACTTCAGGAACAAGCGGGCGCTG
CTCGACGCACTGGCCGAAGCCATGCTGGCGGAGAATCATACGCATTCGGTGCCGAGAGCCGACGACGACT
GGCGCTCATTTCTGATCGGGAATGCCCGCAGCTTCAGGCAGGCGCTGCTCGCCTACCGCGATGGCGCGCG
CATCCATGCCGGCACGCGACCGGGCGCACCGCAGATGGAAACGGCCGACGCGCAGCTTCGCTTCCTCTGC
GAGGCGGGTTTTTCGGCCGGGGACGCCGTCAATGCGCTGATGACAATCAGCTACTTCACTGTTGGGGCCG
TGCTTGAGGAGCAGGCCGGCGACAGCGATGCCGGCGAGCGCGGCGGCACCGTTGAACAGGCTCCGCTCTC
GCCGCTGTTGCGGGCCGCGATAGACGCCTTCGACGAAGCCGGTCCGGACGCAGCGTTCGAGCAGGGACTC
GCGGTGATTGTCGATGGATTGGCGAAAAGGAGGCTCGTTGTCAGGAACGTTGAAGGACCGAGAAAGGGTG
ACGATTGATCAGGACCGCTGCCGGAGCGCAACCCACTCACTACAGCAGAGCCATGTAGACAACATCCCCT
CCCCCTTTCCACCGCGTCAGACGCCCGTAGCAGCCCGCTACGGGCTTTTTCATGCCCTGCCCTAGCGTCC
AAGCCTCACGGCCGCGCTCGGCCTCTCTGGCGGCCTTCTGGCGCTCTTCCGCTTCCTCGCTCACTGACTC
GCTGCGCTCGGTCGTTCGGCTGCGGCGAGCGGTATCAGCTCACTCAAAGGCGGTAATACGGTTATCCACA
GAATCAGGGGATAACGCAGGAAAGAACATGTGAGCAAAAGGCCAGCAAAAGGCCAGGAACCGTAAAAAGG
CCGCGTTGCTGGCGTTTTTCCATAGGCTCCGCCCCCCTGACGAGCATCACAAAAATCGACGCTCAAGTCA
GAGGTGGCGAAACCCGACAGGACTATAAAGATACCAGGCGTTTCCCCCTGGAAGCTCCCTCGTGCGCTCT
CCTGTTCCGACCCTGCCGCTTACCGGATACCTGTCCGCCTTTCTCCCTTCGGGAAGCGTGGCGCTTTTCC
GCTGCATAACCCTGCTTCGGGGTCATTATAGCGATTTTTTCGGTATATCCATCCTTTTTCGCACGATATA
CAGGATTTTGCCAAAGGGTTCGTGTAGACTTTCCTTGGTGTATCCAACGGCGTCAGCCGGGCAGGATAGG
TGAAGTAGGCCCACCCGCGAGCGGGTGTTCCTTCTTCACTGTCCCTTATTCGCACCTGGCGGTGCTCAAC
GGGAATCCTGCTCTGCGAGGCTGGCCGGCTACCGCCGGCGTAACAGATGAGGGCAAGCGGATGGCTGATG
AAACCAAGCCAACCAGGAAGGGCAGCCCACCTATCAAGGTGTACTGCCTTCCAGACGAACGAAGAGCGAT
TGAGGAAAAGGCGGCGGCGGCCGGCATGAGCCTGTCGGCCTACCTGCTGGCCGTCGGCCAGGGCTACAAA
ATCACGGGCGTCGTGGACTATGAGCACGTCCGCGAGCTGGCCCGCATCAATGGCGACCTGGGCCGCCTGG
GCGGCCTGCTGAAACTCTGGCTCACCGACGACCCGCGCACGGCGCGGTTCGGTGATGCCACGATCCTCGC
CCTGCTGGCGAAGATCGAAGAGAAGCAGGACGAGCTTGGCAAGGTCATGATGGGCGTGGTCCGCCCGAGG
GCAGAGCCATGACTTTTTTAGCCGCTAAAACGGCCGGGGGGTGCGCGTGATTGCCAAGCACGTCCCCATG
CGCTCCATCAAGAAGAGCGACTTCGCGGAGCTGGTGAAGTACATCACCGACGAGCAAGGCAAGACCGAGC
GCCTTTCCGACGCTCACCGGGCTGGTTGCCCTCGCCGCTGGGCTGGCGGCCGTCTATGGCCCTGCAAACG
CGCCAGAAACGCCGTCGAAGCCGTGTGCGAGACACCGCGGCCGCCGGCGTTGTGGATACCTCGCGGAAAA
CTTGGCCCTCACTGACAGATGAGGGGCGGACGTTGACACTTGAGGGGCCGACTCACCCGGCGCGGCGTTG
ACAGATGAGGGGCAGGCTCGATTTCGGCCGGCGACGTGGAGCTGGCCAGCCTCGCAAATCGGCGAAAACG
CCTGATTTTACGCGAGTTTCCCACAGATGATGTGGACAAGCCTGGGGATAAGTGCCCTGCGGTATTGACA
CTTGAGGGGCGCGACTACTGACAGATGAGGGGCGCGATCCTTGACACTTGAGGGGCAGAGTGCTGACAGA
TGAGGGGCGCACCTATTGACATTTGAGGGGCTGTCCACAGGCAGAAAATCCAGCATTTGCAAGGGTTTCC
GCCCGTTTTTCGGCCACCGCTAACCTGTCTTTTAACCTGCTTTTAAACCAATATTTATAAACCTTGTTTT
TAACCAGGGCTGCGCCCTGTGCGCGTGACCGCGCACGCCGAAGGGGGGTGCCCCCCCTTCTCGAACCCTC
CCGGCCCGCTAACGCGGGCCTCCCATCCCCCCAGGGGCTGCGCCCCTCGGCCGCGAACGGCCTCACCCCA
AAAATGGCAGCGCTGGCAGTCCTTGCCATTGCCGGGATCGGGGCAGTAACGGGATGGGCGATCAGCCCGA
GCGCGACGCCCGGAAGCATTGACGTGCCGCAGGTGCTGGCATCGACATTCAGCGACCAGGTGCCGGGCAG
TGAGGGCGGCGGCCTGGGTGGCGGCCTGCCCTTCACTTCGGCCGTCGGGGCATTCACGGACTTCATGGCG
GGGCCGGCAATTTTTACCTTGGGCATTCTTGGCATAGTGGTCGCGGGTGCCGTGCTCGTGTTCGGGGGTG
CGATAAACCCAGCGAACCATTTGAGGTGATAGGTAAGATTATACCGAGGTATGAAAACGAGAATTGGACC
TTTACAGAATTACTCTATGAAGCGCCATATTTAAAAAGCTACCAAGACGAAGAGGATGAAGAGGATGAGG
AGGCAGATTGCCTTGAATATATTGACAATACTGATAAGATAATATATCTTTTATATAGAAGATATCGCCG
TATGTAAGGATTTCAGGGGGCAAGGCATAGGCAGCGCGCTTATCAATATATCTATAGAATGGGCAAAGCA
TAAAAACTTGCATGGACTAATGCTTGAAACCCAGGACAATAACCTTATAGCTTGTAAATTCTATCATAAT
TGGGTAATGACTCCAACTTATTGATAGTGTTTTATGTTCAGATAATGCCCGATGACTTTGTCATGCAGCT
CCACCGATTTTGAGAACGACAGCGACTTCCGTCCCAGCCGTGCCAGGTGCTGCCTCAGATTCAGGTTATG
CCGCTCAATTCGCTGCGTATATCGCTTGCTGATTACGTGCAGCTTTCCCTTCAGGCGGGATTCATACAGC
GGCCAGCCATCCGTCATCCATATCACCACGTCAAAGGGTGACAGCAGGCTCATAAGACGCCCCAGCGTCG
CCATAGTGCGTTCACCGAATACGTGCGCAACAACCGTCTTCCGGAGACTGTCATACGCGTAAAACAGCCA
GCGCTGGCGCGATTTAGCCCCGACATAGCCCCACTGTTCGTCCATTTCCGCGCAGACGATGACGTCACTG
CCCGGCTGTATGCGCGAGGTTACCGACTGCGGCCTGAGTTTTTTAAGTGACGTAAAATCGTGTTGAGGCC
AACGCCCATAATGCGGGCTGTTGCCCGGCATCCAACGCCATTCATGGCCATATCAATGATTTTCTGGTGC
GTACCGGGTTGAGAAGCGGTGTAAGTGAACTGCAGTTGCCATGTTTTACGGCAGTGAGAGCAGAGATAGC
GCTGATGTCCGGCGGTGCTTTTGCCGTTACGCACCACCCCGTCAGTAGCTGAACAGGAGGGACAGCTGAT
AGAAACAGAAGCCACTGGAGCACCTCAAAAACACCATCATACACTAAATCAGTAAGTTGGCAGCATCACC
CATAATTGTGGTTTCAAAATCGGCTCCGTCGATACTATGTTATACGCCAACTTTGAAAACAACTTTGAAA
AAGCTGTTTTCTGGTATTTAAGGTTTTAGAATGCAAGGAACAGTGAATTGGAGTTCGTCTTGTTATAATT
AGCTTCTTGGGGGATCTTTAAATACTGTAGAAAAGAGGAAGGAAATAATAAATGGCTAAAATGAGAATAT
CACCGGAATTGAAAAAACTGATCGAAAAATACCGCTGCGTAAAAGATACGGAAGGAATGTCTCCTGCTAA
GGTATATAAGCTGGTGGGAGAAAATGAAAACCTATATTTAAAAATGACGGACAGCCGGTATAAAGGGACC
ACCTATGATGTGGAACGGGAAAAGGACATGATGCTATGGCTGGAAGGAAAGCTGCCTGTTCCAAAGGTCC
TGCACTTTGAACGGCATGATGGCTGGAGCAATCTGCTCATGAGTGAGGCCGATGGCGTCCTTTGCTCGGA
AGAGTATGAAGATGAACAAAGCCCTGAAAAGATTATCGAGCTGTATGCGGAGTGCATCAGGCTCTTTCAC
TCCATCGACATATCGGATTGTCCCTATACGAATAGCTTAGACAGCCGCTTAGCCGAATTGGATTACTTAC
TGAATAACGATCTGGCCGATGTGGATTGCGAAAACTGGGAAGAAGACACTCCATTTAAAGATCCGCGCGA
GCTGTATGATTTTTTAAAGACGGAAAAGCCCGAAGAGGAACTTGTCTTTTCCCACGGCGACCTGGGAGAC
AGCAACATCTTTGTGAAAGATGGCAAAGTAAGTGGCTTTATTGATCTTGGGAGAAGCGGCAGGGCGGACA
AGTGGTATGACATTGCCTTCTGCGTCCGGTCGATCAGGGAGGATATCGGGGAAGAACAGTATGTCGAGCT
ATTTTTTGACTTACTGGGGATCAAGCCTGATTGGGAGAAAATAAAATATTATATTTTACTGGATGAATTG
TTTTAGTACCTAGATGTGGCGCAACGATGCCGGCGACAAGCAGGAGCGCACCGACTTCTTCCGCATCAAG
TGTTTTGGCTCTCAGGCCGAGGCCCACGGCAAGTATTTGGGCAAGGGGTCGCTGGTATTCGTGCAGGGCA
AGATTCGGAATACCAAGTACGAGAAGGACGGCCAGACGGTCTACGGGACCGACTTCATTGCCGATAAGGT
GGATTATCTGGACACCAAGGCACCAGGCGGGTCAAATCAGGAATAAGGGCACATTGCCCCGGCGTGAGTC
GGGGCAATCCCGCAAGGAGGGTGAATGAATCGGACGTTTGACCGGAAGGCATACAGGCAAGAACTGATCG
ACGCGGGGTTTTCCGCCGAGGATGCCGAAACCATCGCAAGCCGCACCGTCATGCGTGCGCCCCGCGAAAC
CTTCCAGTCCGTCGGCTCGATGGTCCAGCAAGCTACGGCCAAGATCGAGCGCGACAGCGTGCAACTGGCT
CCCCCTGCCCTGCCCGCGCCATCGGCCGCCGTGGAGCGTTCGCGTCGTCTCGAACAGGAGGCGGCAGGTT
TGGCGAAGTCGATGACCATCGACACGCGAGGAACTATGACGACCAAGAAGCGAAAAACCGCCGGCGAGGA
CCTGGCAAAACAGGTCAGCGAGGCCAAGCAGGCCGCGTTGCTGAAACACACGAAGCAGCAGATCAAGGAA
ATGCAGCTTTCCTTGTTCGATATTGCGCCGTGGCCGGACACGATGCGAGCGATGCCAAACGACACGGCCC
GCTCTGCCCTGTTCACCACGCGCAACAAGAAAATCCCGCGCGAGGCGCTGCAAAACAAGGTCATTTTCCA
CGTCAACAAGGACGTGAAGATCACCTACACCGGCGTCGAGCTGCGGGCCGACGATGACGAACTGGTGTGG
CAGCAGGTGTTGGAGTACGCGAAGCGCACCCCTATCGGCGAGCCGATCACCTTCACGTTCTACGAGCTTT
GCCAGGACCTGGGCTGGTCGATCAATGGCCGGTATTACACGAAGGCCGAGGAATGCCTGTCGCGCCTACA
GGCGACGGCGATGGGCTTCACGTCCGACCGCGTTGGGCACCTGGAATCGGTGTCGCTGCTGCACCGCTTC
CGCGTCCTGGACCGTGGCAAGAAAACGTCCCGTTGCCAGGTCCTGATCGACGAGGAAATCGTCGTGCTGT
TTGCTGGCGACCACTACACGAAATTCATATGGGAGAAGTACCGCAAGCTGTCGCCGACGGCCCGACGGAT
GTTCGACTATTTCAGCTCGCACCGGGAGCCGTACCCGCTCAAGCTGGAAACCTTCCGCCTCATGTGCGGA
TCGGATTCCACCCGCGTGAAGAAGTGGCGCGAGCAGGTCGGCGAAGCCTGCGAAGAGTTGCGAGGCAGCG
GCCTGGTGGAACACGCCTGGGTCAATGATGACCTGGTGCATTGCAAACGCTAGGGCCTTGTGGGGTCAGT
TCCGGCTGGGGGTTCAGCAGCCAGCGCTTTACTGGCATTTCAGGAACAAGCGGGCACTGCTCGACGCACT
TGCTTCGCTCAGTATCGCTCGGGACGCACGGCGCGCTCTACGAACTGCCGATAAACAGAGGATTAAAATT
GACAATTGTGATTAAGGCTCAGATTCGACGGCTTGGAGCGGCCGACGTGCAGGATTTCCGCGAGATCCGA
TTGTCGGCCCTGAAGAAAGCTCCAGAGATGTTCGGGTCCGTTTACGAGCACGAGGAGAAAAAGCCCATGG
AGGCGTTCGCTGAACGGTTGCGAGATGCCGTGGCATTCGGCGCCTACATCGACGGCGAGATCATTGGGCT
GTCGGTCTTCAAACAGGAGGACGGCCCCAAGGACGCTCACAAGGCGCATCTGTCCGGCGTTTTCGTGGAG
CCCGAACAGCGAGGCCGAGGGGTCGCCGGTATGCTGCTGCGGGCGTTGCCGGCGGGTTTATTGCTCGTGA
TGATCGTCCGACAGATTCCAACGGGAATCTGGTGGATGCGCATCTTCATCCTCGGCGCACTTAATATTTC
GCTATTCTGGAGCTTGTTGTTTATTTCGGTCTACCGCCTGCCGGGCGGGGTCGCGGCGACGGTAGGCGCT
GTGCAGCCGCTGATGGTCGTGTTCATCTCTGCCGCTCTGCTAGGTAGCCCGATACGATTGATGGCGGTCC
TGGGGGCTATTTGCGGAACTGCGGGCGTGGCGCTGTTGGTGTTGACACCAAACGCAGCGCTAGATCCTGT
CGGCGTCGCAGCGGGCCTGGCGGGGGCGGTTTCCATGGCGTTCGGAACCGTGCTGACCCGCAAGTGGCAA
CCTCCCGTGCCTCTGCTCACCTTTACCGCCTGGCAACTGGCGGCCGGAGGACTTCTGCTCGTTCCAGTAG
CTTTAGTGTTTGATCCGCCAATCCCGATGCCTACAGGAACCAATGTTCTCGGCCTGGCGTGGCTCGGCCT
GATCGGAGCGGGTTTAACCTACTTCCTTTGGTTCCGGGGGATCTCGCGACTCGAACCTACAGTTGTTTCC
TTACTGGGCTTTCTCAGCCCCAGATCTGGGGTCGATCAGCCGGGGATGCATCAGGCCGACAGTCGGAACT
TCGGGTCCCCGACCTGTACCATTCGGTGAGCAATGGATAGGGGAGTTGATATCGTCAACGTTCACTTCTA
AAGAAATAGCGCCACTCAGCTTCCTCAGCGGCTTTATCCAGCGATTTCCTATTATGTCGGCATAGTTCTC
AAGATCGACAGCCTGTCACGGTTAAGCGAGAAATGAATAAGAAGGCTGATAATTCGGATCTCTGCGAGGG
AGATGATATTTGATCACAGGCAGCAACGCTCTGTCATCGTTACAATCAACATGCTACCCTCCGCGAGATC
ATCCGTGTTTCAAACCCGGCAGCTTAGTTGCCGTTCTTCCGAATAGCATCGGTAACATGAGCAAAGTCTG
CCGCCTTACAACGGCTCTCCCGCTGACGCCGTCCCGGACTGATGGGCTGCCTGTATCGAGTGGTGATTTT
GTGCCGAGCTGCCGGTCGGGGAGCTGTTGGCTGGCTGGTGGCAGGATATATTGTGGTGTAAACAAATTGA
CGCTTAGACAACTTAATAACACATTGCGGACGTTTTTAATGTACTGGGGTGGTTTTTCTTTTCACCAGTG
AGACGGGCAACAGCTGATTGCCCTTCACCGCCTGGCCCTGAGAGAGTTGCAGCAAGCGGTCCACGCTGGT
TTGCCCCAGCAGGCGAAAATCCTGTTTGATGGTGGTTCCGAAATCGGCAAAATCCCTTATAAATCAAAAG
AATAGCCCGAGATAGGGT
[37 nt withheld, positions 11670-11706]
AAAGAACGTGGACTCCAACGTCAAAGG
[141 nt withheld, positions 11734-11874]
G
[44 nt withheld, positions 11876-11919]
CATTCAGGCTGCGCAACTGTTGGGAAGGGCGATCGGTGCGGGCCTCTTCGCTATTACGCCAGCTGGCGAA
AGGGGGATGTGCTGCAAGGCGATTAAGTTGGGTAACGCCAGGGTTTTCCCAGTCACGACGTTGTAAAACG
ACGGCCAGTGAATTCGAGGTGGTGGTGGTGGTGGCTAGCGTTCTCCCGTTTCGTCCTTTAGGGACTCGTC
AGTGTACTGATATAAGTACAGACGGGCGTAATAACGCTTACGTAGGCGAGGGGTTTTACCCCTTTTGCCT
TTGTAACCATCATCACTTTAAAAGTACTTACTCACCCCCCAACAATCTCTTAGCCGCGAGGCTTTTTCAG
ATCGTTGAGAATTTTAATAAAATACAAATAAAATAACAACACAAACAAAGTCCGTTCCCCTATGGTAAGA
CAATGAGTCGGCCAAACGCCGATCTCAAACAGTCTATACACAGAAACAGATAACAATTTAAAATAAAATC
AAAAAGAAAATTAAATTACAAAAGACTTACCGATCAATCAAGATCAGTCGAGAATGTCAATCTCGTAGGT
TTAAATTGAACCTAAAACTTCAGACACGGATCTACTTAAAGAACCGTAGTTTAATGTCTTCGGGACATGC
CCGGGCCTCGAGACGCGTGAGCTCGGTACCGGATCCCCATGGAGGATCAACAAGTTTGTACAAAAAAGCA
GGCTCAGTTGCCACACTAGTTAATATTGCTGCATTGGACCGTCCTGAAGATGGGATTTCCTCACTTCCTG
GAATATTGGCTCAGACAGTTGGAAGGGAGATTGAGAATGTCTACAGGGGAAGTGACAAGGGCATACTACG
AGATGTGGAACTGCTCCGGCAAATAACTGAGGCATCGCGCGGAGCAATTACTGCATTTGTTGAACGAACT
ACTAACAGCAAGGGTCAAGTTGTTGATGTTTCTGACAAGTTGACTTCAATTCTTGGTTTTGGCATAAACG
AACCATGGGTTCAGTACTTGTCAAATACCAAATTCTACAGAGCTGACAGGGATAAACTTAGAATTTTATT
CCAATTCTTAGGGGAGTGCCTGAAGCTTGTTGTAGCTGATAACGAGTTGGGAAGTTTGAAACAGGCTTTG
GAAGGTAAATATGTGGAACCAGGACCGGGAGGAGACCCAATCAGAAACCCAAAAGTTTTGCCAACGGGAA
AGAATATCCATGCACCCAGCTTTCTTGTACAAAGTGGTTGATCCTTCTAGAGAATTCGGTAACCTTACTC
ACAGAATCTAAGTCCACTCGTCCGTAATAATAAAGCTCATCGTGCTTCCTTGAGTAACAATGTCCATCTT
TGTTGACACACAAGAACCGCCTGAACATAAAAACAAATACGTTCTCTACTTTTCCCTCAAACAGCGTATC
ATCTCCCAGTGAATTATCAAAAACTGACAACTTTCCAATTACTTCATACGTGCGAATATGTGGGACTCTA
CTACGTACCTTGACCACCAAACCATTATCTAACAATAACACATTAGTGTCGTCAAGCCACTTCCTAAGTA
ATTCGTGCATTGCGAAACTCAAATGCTACCAACGACACTGACGTCAATGGTAAAGGAAATTCCCTCAAAT
TAGTCACAATTAGCCCTATTTAGATGTCGCTAATGGCATCAGTGAATATGGTATCACCCACCCTCTGAAT
TTCACAGAGATCTCAACAGAGTTCACGTCCTTAAATCCCTAGGGATTAGGACGTATCGGACCTCCACTCG
CTGGAGGCGGTGCAGATGAACTAGCAGCTGCTCCACCAAACTTAATCCCGAATACTTTCTCAAAGTTCCT
TCGGTAATAACTCTTCAACTCCATGTTCTCTAACGAAGTTAGAGATTTGTGGAAAGCTGTAGAGGCATCA
TCGAATTTGTAATAAGTGTACAAGTCTTCTTCCAAAGTCGAGCCAGTGTTCGCCTTGGTAGTAGTAGTAC
TCCCTTGGTTCGTCGTAACCGTTGTGTTTGGATTCGCAGGAATATTTGTAACACCCGCCACTGCATTCTT
CTCATCAGCTCGTCTCTTGAACGCTGAAGCGTTCTGAATCACACCAAGAGCACTGTTAGCCCGTGAGTCT
AAAAGGAAATACACCTTCTTATCTGGAAACTGCTCATATGGTGAATAAGGACACTGTCTATTCAGTGCCG
CTAGTAACCCAGTGATCTCATCTCTACCAGACTGTAGTGCAAATTTTATGCTGTGTAACTTCTTCAACAG
ATCTTTCCACGAAACTGATTCCACCCAAGAATCGTCCATCAAGTCAGCAGGACCGCCCGACTTGTCAAAT
GATTCATCGTACATATCTCCCATGTTGATTAGCGCAAGTGATTCAGTAACCTGTAGTTCAACAAGTCTAA
TCGTCCAAATTAAAATGATCTTATCAGCAGACACAAGTATTATATTTATGCCATCTCTAATGATAACATT
AAAGACTTAGCTAGTTTTCTCTAAAGAAACTAGCAAAACCCCAACGTCCGTTTAGACGCTTGCGTAGGAG
AAGTTAATTAAAACGACCCCATCGTTTTTGCGGTAGCGATTAAAACCACCACCTTTCTTTCATTGCTACT
TTCGTAAGCGATACGTCTCAGGTTTTCCTTTGTATGAGAAGACAAGTGCTTTCTTACTAACCTAAAGAAC
CGAAACCCAAAGTAACATTTCAAAGATAAGCACACCAGTCACTTTCCCGTACGGTACTAAGCTGGATAGT
TCAAAAAGAAATATTACACTGACAAAAACCTCGTCAGGGAGAGGGATAAAGGCTGTGTTGGATAAGGACG
TTCTACCGTATTCTCCAACTTGTCAATTAGTACATTCTACTGCGATCACTGACATACCCCAGCCAGGGCA
ACACCATAGGTGCAATGTTTTATCCTCTCCAAATGAAATGAACTTCCTTATATAGAGGAAGGGTCTTGCG
AAGGATAGTGGGATTGTGCGTCATCCCTTACGTCAGTGGAGATATCACATCAATCCACTTGCTTTGAAGA
CGTGGTTGGAACGTCTTCTTTTTCCACGATGTTCCTCGTGGGTGGGGGTCCATCTTTGGGACCACTGTCG
GTAGAGGCATCTTGAACGATAGCCTTTCCTTTATCGCAATGATGGCATTTGTAGAAGCCATCTTCCTTTT
CTACTGTCCTTTCGATGAAGTGACAGATAGCTGGGCAATGGAATCCGAGGAGGTTTCCCGATATTACCCT
TTGTTGAAAAGTCTCAATAGCCCTCTGGTCTTCTGAGACTGTATCTTTGATATTCTTGGAGTAGACGAGA
GTGTCGTGCTCCACCATGTT
